>Addgene plasmid #83740 | MSCV-6NBC-GFP-PGK-Puro-Barcode63 | depositor full sequence | sequence record 159912 | Full Sequence
TGAAAGACCCCACCTGTAGGTTTGGCAAGCTAGCTTAAGTAACGCCATTTTGCAAGGCATGGAAAATACA
TAACTGAGAATAGAGAAGTTCAGATCAAGGTTAGGAACAGAGAGACAGCAGAATATGGGCCAAACAGGAT
ATCTGTGGTAAGCAGTTCCTGCCCCGGCTCAGGGCCAAGAACAGATGGTCCCCAGATGCGGTCCCGCCCT
CAGCAGTTTCTAGAGAACCATCAGATGTTTCCAGGGTGCCCCAAGGACCTGAAATGACCCTGTGCCTTAT
TTGAACTAACCAATCAGTTCGCTTCTCGCTTCTGTTCGCGCGCTTCTGCTCCCCGAGCTCAATAAAAGAG
CCCACAACCCCTCACTCGGCGCGCCAGTCCTCCGATAGACTGCGTCGCCCGGGTACCCGTATTCCCAATA
AAGCCTCTTGCTGTTTGCATCCGAATCGTGGACTCGCTGATCCTTGGGAGGGTCTCCTCAGATTGATTGA
CTGCCCACCTCGGGGGTCTTTCATTTGGAGGTTCCACCGAGATTTGGAGACCCCTGCCCAGGGACCACCG
ACCCCCCCGCCGGGAGGTAAGCTGGCCAGCGGTCGTTTCGTGTCTGTCTCTGTCTTTGTGCGTGTTTGTG
CCGGCATCTAATGTTTGCGCCTGCGTCTGTACTAGTTAGCTAACTAGCTCTGTATCTGGCGGACCCGTGG
TGGAACTGACGAGTTCTGAACACCCGGCCGCAACCCTGGGAGACGTCCCAGGGACTTTGGGGGCCGTTTT
TGTGGCCCGACCTGAGGAAGGGAGTCGATGTGGAATCCGACCCCGTCAGGATATGTGGTTCTGGTAGGAG
ACGAGAACCTAAAACAGTTCCCGCCTCCGTCTGAATTTTTGCTTTCGGTTTGGAACCGAAGCCGCGCGTC
TTGTCTGCTGCAGCGCTGCAGCATCGTTCTGTGTTGTCTCTGTCTGACTGTGTTTCTGTATTTGTCTGAA
AATTAGGGCCAGACTGTTACCACTCCCTTAAGTTTGACCTTAGGTCACTGGAAAGATGTCGAGCGGATCG
CTCACAACCAGTCGGTAGATGTCAAGAAGAGACGTTGGGTTACCTTCTGCTCTGCAGAATGGCCAACCTT
TAACGTCGGATGGCCGCGAGACGGCACCTTTAACCGAGACCTCATCACCCAGGTTAAGATCAAGGTCTTT
TCACCTGGCCCGCATGGACACCCAGACCAGGTCCCCTACATCGTGACCTGGGAAGCCTTGGCTTTTGACC
CCCCTCCCTGGGTCAAGCCCTTTGTACACCCTAAGCCTCCGCCTCCTCTTCCTCCATCCGCCCCGTCTCT
CCCCCTTGAACCTCCTCGTTCGACCCCGCCTCGATCCTCCCTTTATCCAGCCCTCACTCCTTCTCTAGGC
GCCGGAATTAGATCCTCAACCCCACCATGGTGAGCAAGGGCGAGGAGCTGTTCACCGGGGTGGTGCCCAT
CCTGGTCGAGCTGGACGGCGACGTAAACGGCCACAAGTTCAGCGTGTCCGGCGAGGGCGAGGGCGATGCC
ACCTACGGCAAGCTGACCCTGAAGTTCATCTGCACCACCGGCAAGCTGCCCGTGCCCTGGCCCACCCTCG
TGACCACCCTGACCTACGGCGTGCAGTGCTTCAGCCGCTACCCCGACCACATGAAGCAGCACGACTTCTT
CAAGTCCGCCATGCCCGAAGGCTACGTCCAGGAGCGCACCATCTTCTTCAAGGACGACGGCAACTACAAG
ACCCGCGCCGAGGTGAAGTTCGAGGGCGACACCCTGGTGAACCGCATCGAGCTGAAGGGCATCGACTTCA
AGGAGGACGGCAACATCCTGGGGCACAAGCTGGAGTACAACTACAACAGCCACAACGTCTATATCATGGC
CGACAAGCAGAAGAACGGCATCAAGGTGAACTTCAAGATCCGCCACAACATCGAGGACGGCAGCGTGCAG
CTCGCCGACCACTACCAGCAGAACACCCCCATCGGCGACGGCCCCGTGCTGCTGCCCGACAACCACTACC
TGAGCACCCAGTCCGCCCTGAGCAAAGACCCCAACGAGAAGCGCGATCACATGGTCCTGCTGGAGTTCGT
GACCGCCGCCGGGATCACTCTCGGCATGGACGAGCTGTACAAGTAGCGGAGAATTCTACCGGGTAGGGGA
GGCGCTTTTCCCAAGGCAGTCTGGAGCATGCGCTTTAGCAGCCCCGCTGGGCACTTGGCGCTACACAAGT
GGCCTCTGGCCTCGCACACATTCCACATCCACCGGTAGGCGCCAACCGGCTCCGTTCTTTGGTGGCCCCT
TCGCGCCACCTTCTACTCCTCCCCTAGTCAGGAAGTTCCCCCCCGCCCCGCAGCTCGCGTCGTGCAGGAC
GTGACAAATGGAAGTAGCACGTCTCACTAGTCTCGTGCAGATGGACAGCACCGCTGAGCAATGGAAGCGG
GTAGGCCTTTGGGGCAGCGGCCAATAGCAGCTTTGCTCCTTCGCTTTCTGGGCTCAGAGGCTGGGAAGGG
GTGGGTCCGGGGGCGGGCTCAGGGGCGGGCTCAGGGGCGGGGCGGGCGCCCGAAGGTCCTCCGGAGGCCC
GGCATTCTGCACGCTTCAAAAGCGCACGTCTGCCGCGCTGTTCTCCTCTTCCTCATCTCCGGGCCTTTCG
ACCTGCAGCCCAAGCTTACCATGACCGAGTACAAGCCCACGGTGCGCCTCGCCACCCGCGACGACGTCCC
CAGGGCCGTACGCACCCTCGCCGCCGCGTTCGCCGACTACCCCGCCACGCGCCACACCGTCGATCCGGAC
CGCCACATCGAGCGGGTCACCGAGCTGCAAGAACTCTTCCTCACGCGCGTCGGGCTCGACATCGGCAAGG
TGTGGGTCGCGGACGACGGCGCCGCGGTGGCGGTCTGGACCACGCCGGAGAGCGTCGAAGCGGGGGCGGT
GTTCGCCGAGATCGGCCCGCGCATGGCCGAGTTGAGCGGTTCCCGGCTGGCCGCGCAGCAACAGATGGAA
GGCCTCCTGGCGCCGCACCGGCCCAAGGAGCCCGCGTGGTTCCTGGCCACCGTCGGCGTCTCGCCCGACC
ACCAGGGCAAGGGTCTGGGCAGCGCCGTCGTGCTCCCCGGAGTGGAGGCGGCCGAGCGCGCCGGGGTGCC
CGCCTTCCTGGAGACCTCCGCGCCCCGCAACCTCCCCTTCTACGAGCGGCTCGGCTTCACCGTCACCGCC
GACGTCGAGGTGCCCGAAGGACCGCGCACCTGGTGCATGACCCGCAAGCCCGGTGCCTGACGCCCGCCCC
ACGACCCGCAGCGCCCGACCGAAAGGAGCGCACGACCCCATGCATCGATAAAATAAAAGATTTTATTTAG
TCTCCAGAAAAAGGGGGGAATGAAAGACCCCACCTGTAGGTTTGGCAAGCTAGCTTAAGTAACGCCATTT
TGCAAGGCATGGAAAATACATAACTGAGAATAGAGAAGTTCAGATCAAGGTTAGGAACAGAGAGACAGCA
GAATATGGGCCAAACAGGATATCTGTGGTAAGCAGTTCCTGCCCCGGCTCAGGGCCAAGAACAGATGGTC
CCCAGATGCGGTCCCGCCCTCAGCAGTTTCTAGAGAACCATCAGATGTTTCCAGGGTGCCCCAAGGACCT
GAAATGACCCTGTGCCTTATTTGAACTAACCAATCAGTTCGCTTCTCGCTTCTGTTCGCGCGCTTCTGCT
CCCCGAGCTCAATAAAAGAGCCCACAACCCCTCACTCGGCGCGCCAGTCCTCCGATAGACTGCGTCGCCC
GGGTACCCGTGTATCCAATAAACCCTCTTGCAGTTGCATCCGACTTGTGGTCTCGCTGTTCCTTGGGAGG
GTCTCCTCTGAGTGATTGACTACCCGTCAGCGGGGGTCTTTCATGGGTAACAGTTTCTTGAAGTTGGAGA
ACAACATTCTGAGGGTAGGAGTCGAATATTAAGTAATCCTGACTCAATTAGCCACTGTTTTGAATCCACA
TACTCCAATACTCCTGAAATAGTTCATTATGGACAGCGCAGAAGAGCTGGGGAGAATTAATTCGTAATCA
TGGTCATAGCTGTTTCCTGTGTGAAATTGTTATCCGCTCACAATTCCACACAACATACGAGCCGGAAGCA
TAAAGTGTAAAGCCTGGGGTGCCTAATGAGTGAGCTAACTCACATTAATTGCGTTGCGCTCACTGCCCGC
TTTCCAGTCGGGAAACCTGTCGTGCCAGCTGCATTAATGAATCGGCCAACGCGCGGGGAGAGGCGGTTTG
CGTATTGGGCGCTCTTCCGCTTCCTCGCTCACTGACTCGCTGCGCTCGGTCGTTCGGCTGCGGCGAGCGG
TATCAGCTCACTCAAAGGCGGTAATACGGTTATCCACAGAATCAGGGGATAACGCAGGAAAGAACATGTG
AGCAAAAGGCCAGCAAAAGGCCAGGAACCGTAAAAAGGCCGCGTTGCTGGCGTTTTTCCATAGGCTCCGC
CCCCCTGACGAGCATCACAAAAATCGACGCTCAAGTCAGAGGTGGCGAAACCCGACAGGACTATAAAGAT
ACCAGGCGTTTCCCCCTGGAAGCTCCCTCGTGCGCTCTCCTGTTCCGACCCTGCCGCTTACCGGATACCT
GTCCGCCTTTCTCCCTTCGGGAAGCGTGGCGCTTTCTCATAGCTCACGCTGTAGGTATCTCAGTTCGGTG
TAGGTCGTTCGCTCCAAGCTGGGCTGTGTGCACGAACCCCCCGTTCAGCCCGACCGCTGCGCCTTATCCG
GTAACTATCGTCTTGAGTCCAACCCGGTAAGACACGACTTATCGCCACTGGCAGCAGCCACTGGTAACAG
GATTAGCAGAGCGAGGTATGTAGGCGGTGCTACAGAGTTCTTGAAGTGGTGGCCTAACTACGGCTACACT
AGAAGGACAGTATTTGGTATCTGCGCTCTGCTGAAGCCAGTTACCTTCGGAAAAAGAGTTGGTAGCTCTT
GATCCGGCAAACAAACCACCGCTGGTAGCGGTGGTTTTTTTGTTTGCAAGCAGCAGATTACGCGCAGAAA
AAAAGGATCTCAAGAAGATCCTTTGATCTTTTCTACGGGGTCTGACGCTCAGTGGAACGAAAACTCACGT
TAAGGGATTTTGGTCATGAGATTATCAAAAAGGATCTTCACCTAGATCCTTTTAAATTAAAAATGAAGTT
TTAAATCAATCTAAAGTATATATGAGTAAACTTGGTCTGACAGTTACCAATGCTTAATCAGTGAGGCACC
TATCTCAGCGATCTGTCTATTTCGTTCATCCATAGTTGCCTGACTCCCCGTCGTGTAGATAACTACGATA
CGGGAGGGCTTACCATCTGGCCCCAGTGCTGCAATGATACCGCGAGACCCACGCTCACCGGCTCCAGATT
TATCAGCAATAAACCAGCCAGCCGGAAGGGCCGAGCGCAGAAGTGGTCCTGCAACTTTATCCGCCTCCAT
CCAGTCTATTAATTGTTGCCGGGAAGCTAGAGTAAGTAGTTCGCCAGTTAATAGTTTGCGCAACGTTGTT
GCCATTGCTACAGGCATCGTGGTGTCACGCTCGTCGTTTGGTATGGCTTCATTCAGCTCCGGTTCCCAAC
GATCAAGGCGAGTTACATGATCCCCCATGTTGTGCAAAAAAGCGGTTAGCTCCTTCGGTCCTCCGATCGT
TGTCAGAAGTAAGTTGGCCGCAGTGTTATCACTCATGGTTATGGCAGCACTGCATAATTCTCTTACTGTC
ATGCCATCCGTAAGATGCTTTTCTGTGACTGGTGAGTACTCAACCAAGTCATTCTGAGAATAGTGTATGC
GGCGACCGAGTTGCTCTTGCCCGGCGTCAATACGGGATAATACCGCGCCACATAGCAGAACTTTAAAAGT
GCTCATCATTGGAAAACGTTCTTCGGGGCGAAAACTCTCAAGGATCTTACCGCTGTTGAGATCCAGTTCG
ATGTAACCCACTCGTGCACCCAACTGATCTTCAGCATCTTTTACTTTCACCAGCGTTTCTGGGTGAGCAA
AAACAGGAAGGCAAAATGCCGCAAAAAAGGGAATAAGGGCGACACGGAAATGTTGAATACTCATACTCTT
CCTTTTTCAATATTATTGAAGCATTTATCAGGGTTATTGTCTCATGAGCGGATACATATTTGAATGTATT
TAGAAAAATAAACAAATAGGGGTTCCGCGCACATTTCCCCGAAAAGTGCCACCTGACGTCTAAGAAACCA
TTATTATCATGACATTAACCTATAAAAATAGGCGTATCACGAGGCCCTTTCGTCTCGCGCGTTTCGGTGA
TGACGGTGAAAACCTCTGACACATGCAGCTCCCGGAGACGGTCACAGCTTGTCTGTAAGCGGATGCCGGG
AGCAGACAAGCCCGTCAGGGCGCGTCAGCGGGTGTTGGCGGGTGTCGGGGCTGGCTTAACTATGCGGCAT
CAGAGCAGATTGTACTGAGAGTGCACCATATGCGGTGTGAAATACCGCACAGATGCGTAAGGAGAAAATA
CCGCATCAGGCGCCATTCGCCATTCAGGCTGCGCAACTGTTGGGAAGGGCGATCGGTGCGGGCCTCTTCG
CTATTACGCCAGCTGGCGAAAGGGGGATGTGCTGCAAGGCGATTAAGTTGGGTAACGCCAGGGTTTTCCC
AGTCACGACGTTGTAAAACGACGGCGCAAGGAATGGTGCATGCAAGGAGATGGCGCCCAACAGTCCCCCG
GCCACGGGGCCTGCCACCATACCCACGCCGAAACAAGCGCTCATGAGCCCGAAGTGGCGAGCCCGATCTT
CCCCATCGGTGATGTCGGCGATATAGGCGCCAGCAACCGCACCTGTGGCGCCGGTGATGCCGGCCACGAT
GCGTCCGGCGTAGAGGCGATTAGTCCAATTTGTTAAAGACAGGATATCAGTGGTCCAGGCTCTAGTTTTG
ACTCAACAATATCACCAGCTGAAGCCTATAGAGTACGAGCCATAGATAAAATAAAAGATTTTATTTAGTC
TCCAGAAAAAGGGGGGAA
Features (pLannotate 1.2.2; 19 found; start..end, strand, type, name):
    579..920     +  misc_feature   MESV Ψ: packaging signal of murine embryonic stem cell virus
    987..1403    +  CDS            gag (truncated): truncated Moloney murine leukemia virus (MMLV) gag gene lacking the start codon
   1427..2143    +  CDS            EGFP: EGFP is a basic (constitutively fluorescent) green fluorescent protein published in 1996, derived from Aequorea victoria. It is reported to be a rapidly-maturing weak dimer with moderate acid sensitivity.
   2161..2660    +  promoter       PGK promoter: mouse phosphoglycerate kinase 1 promoter
   2681..3280    +  CDS            PuroR: puromycin N-acetyltransferase; pac from Streptomyces alboniger; confers resistance to puromycin
   3380..3894    +  LTR            3' LTR: 3' long terminal repeat from murine embryonic stem cell virus
   4087..4103    -  protein_bind   lac operator: The lac repressor binds to the lac operator to inhibit transcription in E. coli. This inhibition can be relieved by adding lactose or isopropyl-β-D-thiogalactopyranoside (IPTG). lac repressor encoded by lacI
   4111..4141    -  promoter       lac promoter: promoter for the E. coli lac operon
   4156..4177    -  protein_bind   CAP binding site: CAP binding activates transcription in the presence of cAMP. E. coli catabolite activator protein
   4190..4282    -  CDS            lacI (fragment): lac repressor; lacI; The lac repressor binds to the lac operator to inhibit transcription in E. coli. This inhibition can be relieved by adding lactose or isopropyl-β-D-thiogalactopyranoside (IPTG).
   4465..5053    -  rep_origin     ori: high-copy-number ColE1/pMB1/pBR322/pUC origin of replication
   5224..6084    -  CDS            AmpR: β-lactamase; bla; confers resistance to ampicillin, carbenicillin, and related antibiotics
   6085..6189    -  promoter       AmpR promoter: bla
   6284..6319    +  CDS            rop (fragment): Rop protein, which maintains plasmids at low copy number; rop
   6421..6520    +  misc_feature   bom (fragment): basis of mobility region from pBR322
   6526..6675    -  CDS            lacZα (fragment): LacZα fragment of β-galactosidase; lacZ fragment
   6675..6876    -  CDS            TcR (fragment): tetracycline efflux protein; tet; confers resistance to tetracycline
   6877..6975    +  CDS            env (fragment): murine leukemia virus gPr80 envelope polyprotein precursor; env; proteolytically cleaved into gp70SU and p15TM subunits
   7017..515     +  LTR            5' LTR (across the origin): 5' long terminal repeat from murine embryonic stem cell virus
