[The description below was written by a language model from this plasmid's Addgene catalogue record and pLannotate feature annotations shown in this document.]
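Description:
MSCV-6NBC-GFP-PGK-Puro-Barcode63 is a murine stem cell virus (MSCV)-based gammaretroviral transfer vector of about 7 kb, one member of a series in which each plasmid carries a distinct synthetic six-nucleotide ("6N") barcode, here number 63. It is propagated in E. coli as a high-copy plasmid through a ColE1/pUC-type origin and selected with ampicillin via the β-lactamase gene. The remaining bacterial backbone contains only non-functional remnants (lac promoter/operator, and fragments of lacI, lacZα, rop, bom and the tetracycline resistance gene).

The retroviral unit is bounded by MESV-derived 5′ and 3′ LTRs and includes the Ψ packaging signal together with a truncated, start-codon-less gag segment, an arrangement that extends the packaging region and promotes efficient encapsidation of the genomic RNA when gag-pol and env are supplied in trans by packaging cells. Downstream sits EGFP, which has no dedicated internal promoter annotated and is therefore presumably expressed from the 5′ LTR, followed by a mouse PGK promoter driving puromycin N-acetyltransferase. The barcode itself is too short to be annotated in the feature table. The record indicates it was inserted by restriction cloning between a BglII site (destroyed) and an EcoRI site, but its exact position relative to EGFP is not stated, though the name suggests it lies just upstream of the reporter.

After transduction, the integrated provirus marks cells with green fluorescence, allows puromycin selection, and leaves a heritable, sequenceable DNA tag. The stated purpose is generating individually barcoded cell line variants. The associated publication title points to pooling such variants for multiplexed in vivo small-molecule screening.
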