Addgene plasmid #83740: MSCV-6NBC-GFP-PGK-Puro-Barcode63
Purpose: individual 6N barcode to make barcoded cell line variants
Depositing lab: Monte Winslow. Depositing organization: Stanford University. Publication: An in vivo multiplexed small-molecule screening platform. Gruner BM, Schulze CJ, Yang D, Ogasawara D, Dix MM, Rogers ZN, Chuang CH, McFarland CD, Chiou SH, Brown JM, Cravatt BF, Bogyo M, Winslow MM. Nat Methods. 2016 Sep 12. doi: 10.1038/nmeth.3992. PubMed 27617390.
Backbone
  Vector backbone: MSCV
  Vector type: Retroviral
  Selectable markers: Puromycin
Growth in bacteria
  Bacterial resistance: Ampicillin, 100 μg/mL
  Growth temperature: 37°C
  Growth strain: DH5alpha
  Copy number: High Copy
Gene/Insert
  Gene/Insert name: Barcode63
  Species: Synthetic
  Cloning method: Restriction Enzyme; 5′ cloning site BglII (destroyed during cloning); 3′ cloning site EcoRI (not destroyed)
  Sequencing primers: 5′ CCCTTGAACCTCCTCGTTCGACC
Terms and licenses: Academic/Nonprofit Terms; Industry Terms: Not Available to Industry
How to cite: MSCV-6NBC-GFP-PGK-Puro-Barcode63 was a gift from Monte Winslow (Addgene plasmid # 83740 ; http://n2t.net/addgene:83740 ; RRID:Addgene_83740)
