>Addgene plasmid #83740 | MSCV-6NBC-GFP-PGK-Puro-Barcode63 | addgene partial sequence | sequence record 165437 | pLXSN5 5'-CCCTTGAACCTCCTCGTTCGACC-3'
CAGCCCTCACTCCTTCTCTAGGCGCCGGAATTAGATCCTCAACCCCACCATGGTGAGCAAGGGCGAGGAG
CTGTTCACCGGGGTGGTGCCCATCCTGGTCGAGCTGGACGGCGACGTAAACGGCCACAAGTTCAGCGTGT
CCGGCGAGGGCGAGGGCGATGCCACCTACGGCAAGCTGACCCTGAAGTTCATCTGCACCACCGGCAAGCT
GCCCGTGCCCTGGCCCACCCTCGTGACCACCCTGACCTACGGCGTGCAGTGCTTCAGCCGCTACCCCGAC
CACATGAAGCAGCACGACTTCTTCAAGTCCGCCATGCCCGAAGGCTACGTCCAGGAGCGCACCATCTTCT
TCAAGGACGACGGCAACTACAAGACCCGCGCCGAGGTGAAGTTCGAGGGCGACACCCTGGTGAACCGCAT
CGAGCTGAAGGGCATCGACTTCAAGGAGGACGGCAACATCCTGGGGCACAAGCTGGAGTACAACTACAAC
AGCCACAACGTCTATATCATGGCCGACAAGCAGAAGAACGGCATCAAGGTGAACTTCAAGATCCGCCACA
ACATCGAGGACGGCAGCGTGCAGCTCGCCGACCACTACCAGCAGAACACCCCCATCGGCGACGGCCCCGT
GCTGCTGCCCGACAACCACTACCTGAGCACCCAGTCCGCCCTGAGCAAAGACCCCAACGAGAAGCGCGAT
CACATGGTCCTGCTGGAGTTCGTGACCGCCGCCGGGATCACTCTCGGCATGGACGAGCTGTACAAGTAGC
GGAGAATTCTACCGGGTAGGGGAGGCGCTTTTCCCAAGGCAGTCTGGAGCATGCGCTTTAG
